Addgene plasmid #86597: pFKBPmCherry-Akt2(K14A)
Purpose: Expresses recruitable mCherry-tagged human Akt2(K14A) membrane-binding mutant
Depositing lab: Thomas Leonard & Ivan Yudushkin. Depositing organization: Medical University of Vienna. Publication: PI(3,4,5)P3 Engagement Restricts Akt Activity to Cellular Membranes. Ebner M, Lucic I, Leonard TA, Yudushkin I. Mol Cell. 2017 Feb 2;65(3):416-431.e6. doi: 10.1016/j.molcel.2016.12.028. PubMed 28157504.
Backbone
  Vector backbone: pmCherry-C1
  Vector type: Mammalian Expression
Growth in bacteria
  Bacterial resistance: Kanamycin, 50 μg/mL
  Growth temperature: 37°C
  Growth strain: DH5alpha
  Copy number: High Copy
Gene/Insert
  Gene/Insert name: FKBB-mCherry-Akt2(K14A)
  Entrez Gene: AKT2 (a.k.a. HIHGHH, PKBB, PKBBETA, PRKBB, RAC-BETA)
Terms and licenses: Academic/Nonprofit Terms; Industry Terms: Not Available to Industry
How to cite: pFKBPmCherry-Akt2(K14A) was a gift from Thomas Leonard & Ivan Yudushkin (Addgene plasmid # 86597 ; http://n2t.net/addgene:86597 ; RRID:Addgene_86597)
