[The description below was written by a language model from this plasmid's Addgene catalogue record and pLannotate feature annotations shown in this document.]
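Description:
pFKBPmCherry-Akt2(K14A) is a mammalian expression plasmid built on the pmCherry-C1 backbone. It is propagated in E. coli at high copy from a pUC/ColE1-type origin and selected with kanamycin. The single NeoR/KanR gene (Tn5 aminoglycoside phosphotransferase) is preceded by both a bacterial bla promoter and SV40 early promoter/enhancer sequences and is followed by the HSV TK polyadenylation signal, so the same marker can in principle also give G418 resistance in mammalian cells. The backbone also carries an f1 origin and an SV40 origin, the latter allowing episomal replication in cells expressing large T antigen. The short RSF ori, large T antigen, ble and bGH poly(A) fragments in the automated annotation are most likely partial matches to backbone sequence rather than functional parts.

The payload is one open reading frame driven by the CMV immediate-early enhancer and promoter and terminated by the SV40 poly(A) signal. It encodes, from N- to C-terminus, an FKBP12-derived domain, mCherry, a short linker left from the multiple cloning site, and human AKT2. The annotation software matches the FKBP module to DmrB, the F36V variant of FKBP12, whereas the catalogue calls it simply FKBP, so the exact variant is not settled by the record.

The K14A substitution is described as a membrane-binding mutant, and the associated study concerns PI(3,4,5)P3 engagement by Akt. FKBP domains are commonly used for ligand-induced dimerisation. Here the domain makes the kinase "recruitable", presumably so that the red-fluorescent Akt2 mutant can be drawn to a partner anchored at a chosen cellular location and followed by imaging. The partner construct and the ligand are not stated.
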