Features (pLannotate 1.2.2; 19 found; start..end, strand, type, name):
      6..594     +  rep_origin     ori: high-copy-number ColE1/pMB1/pBR322/pUC origin of replication
    653..712     +  rep_origin     RSF ori (fragment): Plasmids containing the RSF 1030 origin of replication can be propagated in E. coli cells that contain additional plasmids with compatible origins.
    780..1083    +  enhancer       CMV enhancer: human cytomegalovirus immediate early enhancer
   1084..1287    +  promoter       CMV promoter: human cytomegalovirus (CMV) immediate early promoter
   1324..1644    +  CDS            DmrB: F36V mutant of FK506-binding protein FKBP12 binds synthetic ligands that do not bind wild-type FKBP
   1669..2376    +  CDS            mCherry: mCherry is a basic (constitutively fluorescent) red fluorescent protein published in 2004, derived from Discosoma sp.. It is reported to be a very rapidly-maturing monomer with low acid sensitivity.
   2377..2397    +  misc_feature   MCS (fragment): multiple cloning site
   2398..3840    +  CDS            AKT2: AKT2_HUMAN - Experimental evidence at protein level: Swiss-Prot protein existence level 1. One of the few specific substrates of AKT2 identified recently is PITX2. Phosphorylation of PITX2 impairs its association with the CCND1 mRNA-stabilizing complex thus shortening the half-life of CCND1. AKT2 seems also to be the principal isoform responsible of the regulation of glucose uptake. Phosphorylates C2CD5 on 'Ser-197' during insulin-stimulated adipocytes. AKT2 is also specifically involved in skeletal muscle differentiation, one of its substrates in this process being ANKRD2. Down-regulation by
   3866..3950    +  CDS            large T antigen (fragment): large T antigen from SV40 (simian virus 40)
   3973..4094    +  polyA_signal   SV40 poly(A) signal: SV40 polyadenylation signal
   4128..4556    -  rep_origin     f1 ori (sequence partly withheld): f1 bacteriophage origin of replication; arrow indicates direction of (+) strand synthesis
   4583..4687    +  promoter       AmpR promoter: bla
   4730..4801    +  promoter       SV40 promoter (fragment): SV40 enhancer and early promoter
   4802..4873    +  promoter       SV40 promoter (fragment): SV40 enhancer and early promoter
   4897..5032    +  rep_origin     SV40 ori: SV40 origin of replication
   5081..5875    +  CDS            NeoR/KanR: aminoglycoside phosphotransferase from Tn5; aph(3')-II (or nptII); confers resistance to neomycin, kanamycin, and G418 (Geneticin®)
   5896..6048    +  CDS            ble (fragment): BLE_KLEPN - Experimental evidence at protein level: Swiss-Prot protein existence level 1. Binding protein with a strong affinity to the bleomycin family of antibiotics. Binds to CL990; an antimitotic-antibiotic compound. From Klebsiella pneumoniae.
   6107..6154    +  polyA_signal   HSV TK poly(A) signal: herpes simplex virus thymidine kinase polyadenylation signal (Cole and Stacy, 1985)
   6245..6261    -  polyA_signal   bGH poly(A) signal (fragment): bovine growth hormone polyadenylation signal
>Addgene plasmid #86597 | pFKBPmCherry-Akt2(K14A) | addgene full sequence | sequence record 181806 | Addgene NGS Results
TCTTCTTGAGATCCTTTTTTTCTGCGCGTAATCTGCTGCTTGCAAACAAAAAAACCACCGCTACCAGCGG
TGGTTTGTTTGCCGGATCAAGAGCTACCAACTCTTTTTCCGAAGGTAACTGGCTTCAGCAGAGCGCAGAT
ACCAAATACTGTTCTTCTAGTGTAGCCGTAGTTAGGCCACCACTTCAAGAACTCTGTAGCACCGCCTACA
TACCTCGCTCTGCTAATCCTGTTACCAGTGGCTGCTGCCAGTGGCGATAAGTCGTGTCTTACCGGGTTGG
ACTCAAGACGATAGTTACCGGATAAGGCGCAGCGGTCGGGCTGAACGGGGGGTTCGTGCACACAGCCCAG
CTTGGAGCGAACGACCTACACCGAACTGAGATACCTACAGCGTGAGCTATGAGAAAGCGCCACGCTTCCC
GAAGGGAGAAAGGCGGACAGGTATCCGGTAAGCGGCAGGGTCGGAACAGGAGAGCGCACGAGGGAGCTTC
CAGGGGGAAACGCCTGGTATCTTTATAGTCCTGTCGGGTTTCGCCACCTCTGACTTGAGCGTCGATTTTT
GTGATGCTCGTCAGGGGGGCGGAGCCTATGGAAAAACGCCAGCAACGCGGCCTTTTTACGGTTCCTGGCC
TTTTGCTGGCCTTTTGCTGGCCTTTTGCTCACATGTTCTTTCCTGCGTTATCCCCTGATTCTGTGGATAA
CCGTATTACCGCCATGCATTAGTTATTAATAGTAATCAATTACGGGGTCATTAGTTCATAGCCCATATAT
GGAGTTCCGCGTTACATAACTTACGGTAAATGGCCCGCCTGGCTGACCGCCCAACGACCCCCGCCCATTG
ACGTCAATAATGACGTATGTTCCCATAGTAACGCCAATAGGGACTTTCCATTGACGTCAATGGGTGGAGT
ATTTACGGTAAACTGCCCACTTGGCAGTACATCAAGTGTATCATATGCCAAGTACGCCCCCTATTGACGT
CAATGACGGTAAATGGCCCGCCTGGCATTATGCCCAGTACATGACCTTATGGGACTTTCCTACTTGGCAG
TACATCTACGTATTAGTCATCGCTATTACCATGGTGATGCGGTTTTGGCAGTACATCAATGGGCGTGGAT
AGCGGTTTGACTCACGGGGATTTCCAAGTCTCCACCCCATTGACGTCAATGGGAGTTTGTTTTGGCACCA
AAATCAACGGGACTTTCCAAAATGTCGTAACAACTCCGCCCCATTGACGCAAATGGGCGGTAGGCGTGTA
CGGTGGGAGGTCTATATAAGCAGAGCTGGTTTAGTGAACCGTCAGATCCGCTAGCCCACCATGGGAGTGC
AGGTGGAGACTATCTCCCCAGGAGACGGGCGCACCTTCCCCAAGCGCGGCCAGACCTGCGTGGTGCACTA
CACCGGGATGCTTGAAGATGGAAAGAAAGTTGATTCCTCCCGGGACAGAAACAAGCCCTTTAAGTTTATG
CTAGGCAAGCAGGAGGTGATCCGAGGCTGGGAAGAAGGGGTTGCCCAGATGAGTGTGGGTCAGAGAGCCA
AACTGACTATATCTCCAGATTATGCCTATGGTGCCACTGGGCACCCAGGCATCATCCCACCACATGCCAC
TCTCGTCTTCGATGTGGAGCTTCTAAAACTGGAAGGTGCTACGCGTCTGCCCGGTTCTATGGTGAGCAAG
GGCGAGGAGGATAACATGGCCATCATCAAGGAGTTCATGCGCTTCAAGGTGCACATGGAGGGCTCCGTGA
ACGGCCACGAGTTCGAGATCGAGGGCGAGGGCGAGGGCCGCCCCTACGAGGGCACCCAGACCGCCAAGCT
GAAGGTGACCAAGGGTGGCCCCCTGCCCTTCGCCTGGGACATCCTGTCCCCTCAGTTCATGTACGGCTCC
AAGGCCTACGTGAAGCACCCCGCCGACATCCCCGACTACTTGAAGCTGTCCTTCCCCGAGGGCTTCAAGT
GGGAGCGCGTGATGAACTTCGAGGACGGCGGCGTGGTGACCGTGACCCAGGACTCCTCCCTGCAGGACGG
CGAGTTCATCTACAAGGTGAAGCTGCGCGGCACCAACTTCCCCTCCGACGGCCCCGTAATGCAGAAGAAG
ACCATGGGCTGGGAGGCCTCCTCCGAGCGGATGTACCCCGAGGACGGCGCCCTGAAGGGCGAGATCAAGC
AGAGGCTGAAGCTGAAGGACGGCGGCCACTACGACGCTGAGGTCAAGACCACCTACAAGGCCAAGAAGCC
CGTGCAGCTGCCCGGCGCCTACAACGTCAACATCAAGTTGGACATCACCTCCCACAACGAGGACTACACC
ATCGTGGAACAGTACGAACGCGCCGAGGGCCGCCACTCCACCGGCGGCATGGACGAGCTGTACAAGTCCG
GACTCAGATCTCGAGCTATGAATGAGGTGTCTGTCATCAAAGAAGGCTGGCTCCACGCACGTGGTGAATA
CATCAAGACCTGGAGGCCACGGTACTTCCTGCTGAAGAGCGACGGCTCCTTCATTGGGTACAAGGAGAGG
CCCGAGGCCCCTGATCAGACTCTACCCCCCTTAAACAACTTCTCCGTAGCAGAATGCCAGCTGATGAAGA
CCGAGAGGCCGCGACCCAACACCTTTGTCATACGCTGCCTGCAGTGGACCACAGTCATCGAGAGGACCTT
CCACGTGGATTCTCCAGACGAGAGGGAGGAGTGGATGCGGGCCATCCAGATGGTCGCCAACAGCCTCAAG
CAGCGGGCCCCAGGCGAGGACCCCATGGACTACAAGTGTGGCTCCCCCAGTGACTCCTCCACGACTGAGG
AGATGGAAGTGGCGGTCAGCAAGGCACGGGCTAAAGTGACCATGAATGACTTCGACTATCTCAAACTCCT
TGGCAAGGGAACCTTTGGCAAAGTCATCCTGGTGCGGGAGAAGGCCACTGGCCGCTACTACGCCATGAAG
ATCCTGCGGAAGGAAGTCATCATTGCCAAGGATGAAGTCGCTCACACAGTCACCGAGAGCCGGGTCCTCC
AGAACACCAGGCACCCGTTCCTCACTGCGCTGAAGTATGCCTTCCAGACCCACGACCGCCTGTGCTTTGT
GATGGAGTATGCCAACGGGGGTGAGCTGTTCTTCCACCTGTCCCGGGAGCGTGTCTTCACAGAGGAGCGG
GCCCGGTTTTATGGTGCAGAGATTGTCTCGGCTCTTGAGTACTTGCACTCGCGGGACGTGGTATACCGCG
ACATCAAGCTGGAAAACCTCATGCTGGACAAAGATGGCCACATCAAGATCACTGACTTTGGCCTCTGCAA
AGAGGGCATCAGTGACGGGGCCACCATGAAAACCTTCTGTGGGACCCCGGAGTACCTGGCGCCTGAGGTG
CTGGAGGACAATGACTATGGCCGGGCCGTGGACTGGTGGGGGCTGGGTGTGGTCATGTACGAGATGATGT
GCGGCCGCCTGCCCTTCTACAACCAGGACCACGAGCGCCTCTTCGAGCTCATCCTCATGGAAGAGATCCG
CTTCCCGCGCACGCTCAGCCCCGAGGCCAAGTCCCTGCTTGCTGGGCTGCTTAAGAAGGACCCCAAGCAG
AGGCTTGGTGGGGGGCCCAGCGATGCCAAGGAGGTCATGGAGCACAGGTTCTTCCTCAGCATCAACTGGC
AGGACGTGGTCCAGAAGAAGCTCCTGCCACCCTTCAAACCTCAGGTCACGTCCGAGGTCGACACAAGGTA
CTTCGATGATGAATTTACCGCCCAGTCCATCACAATCACACCCCCTGACCGCTATGACAGCCTGGGCTTA
CTGGAGCTGGACCAGCGGACCCACTTCCCCCAGTTCTCCTACTCGGCCAGCATCCGCGAGTGAGGATCCA
CCGGATCTAGATAACTGATCATAATCAGCCATACCACATTTGTAGAGGTTTTACTTGCTTTAAAAAACCT
CCCACACCTCCCCCTGAACCTGAAACATAAAATGAATGCAATTGTTGTTGTTAACTTGTTTATTGCAGCT
TATAATGGTTACAAATAAAGCAATAGCATCACAAATTTCACAAATAAAGCATTTTTTTCACTGCATTCTA
GTTGTGGTTTGTCCAAACTCATCAATGTATCTTAACGCGTAAATTGTAAGCGTTAATATTTTGTTAAAAT
TCGCGTTAAATTTTTGTTAAATCAGCTCATTTTTTAACCAATAGGCCGAAATCGGCAAAATCCCTTATAA
ATCAAAAGAATAGACCGAGATAGGGT
[37 nt withheld, positions 4227-4263]
AAAGAACGTGGACTCCAACGTCAAAGG
[49 nt withheld, positions 4291-4339]
T
[91 nt withheld, positions 4341-4431]
G
[124 nt withheld, positions 4433-4556]
CAGGTGGCACTTTTCGGGGAAATGTGCGCGGAACCCCTATTTGTTTATTTTTCTAAATACATTCAAATAT
GTATCCGCTCATGAGACAATAACCCTGATAAATGCTTCAATAATATTGAAAAAGGAAGAGTCCTGAGGCG
GAAAGAACCAGCTGTGGAATGTGTGTCAGTTAGGGTGTGGAAAGTCCCCAGGCTCCCCAGCAGGCAGAAG
TATGCAAAGCATGCATCTCAATTAGTCAGCAACCAGGTGTGGAAAGTCCCCAGGCTCCCCAGCAGGCAGA
AGTATGCAAAGCATGCATCTCAATTAGTCAGCAACCATAGCCCCGCCCCTAACTCCGCCCATCCCGCCCC
TAACTCCGCCCAGTTCCGCCCATTCTCCGCCCCATGGCTGACTAATTTTTTTTATTTATGCAGAGGCCGA
GGCCGCCTCGGCCTCTGAGCTATTCCAGAAGTAGTGAGGAGGCTTTTTTGGAGGCCTAGGCTTTTGCAAA
GATCGATCAAGAGACAGGATGAGGATCGTTTCGCATGATTGAACAAGATGGATTGCACGCAGGTTCTCCG
GCCGCTTGGGTGGAGAGGCTATTCGGCTATGACTGGGCACAACAGACAATCGGCTGCTCTGATGCCGCCG
TGTTCCGGCTGTCAGCGCAGGGGCGCCCGGTTCTTTTTGTCAAGACCGACCTGTCCGGTGCCCTGAATGA
ACTGCAAGACGAGGCAGCGCGGCTATCGTGGCTGGCCACGACGGGCGTTCCTTGCGCAGCTGTGCTCGAC
GTTGTCACTGAAGCGGGAAGGGACTGGCTGCTATTGGGCGAAGTGCCGGGGCAGGATCTCCTGTCATCTC
ACCTTGCTCCTGCCGAGAAAGTATCCATCATGGCTGATGCAATGCGGCGGCTGCATACGCTTGATCCGGC
TACCTGCCCATTCGACCACCAAGCGAAACATCGCATCGAGCGAGCACGTACTCGGATGGAAGCCGGTCTT
GTCGATCAGGATGATCTGGACGAAGAGCATCAGGGGCTCGCGCCAGCCGAACTGTTCGCCAGGCTCAAGG
CGAGCATGCCCGACGGCGAGGATCTCGTCGTGACCCATGGCGATGCCTGCTTGCCGAATATCATGGTGGA
AAATGGCCGCTTTTCTGGATTCATCGACTGTGGCCGGCTGGGTGTGGCGGACCGCTATCAGGACATAGCG
TTGGCTACCCGTGATATTGCTGAAGAGCTTGGCGGCGAATGGGCTGACCGCTTCCTCGTGCTTTACGGTA
TCGCCGCTCCCGATTCACAGCGCATCGCCTTCTATCGCCTTCTTGACGAGTTCTTCTGAGCGGGACTCTG
GGGTTCGAAATGACCGACCAAGCGACGCCCAACCTGCCATCACGAGATTTCGATTCCACCGCCGCCTTCT
ATGAAAGGTTGGGCTTCGGAATCGTTTTCCGGGACGCCGGCTGGATGATCCTCCAGCGCGGGGATCTCAT
GCTGGAGTTCTTCGCCCACCCTAGGGGGAGGCTAACTGAAACACGGAAGGAGACAATACCGGAAGGAACC
CGCGCTATGACGGCAATAAAAAGACAGAATAAAACGCACGGTGTTGGGTCGTTTGTTCATAAACGCGGGG
TTCGGTCCCAGGGCTGGCACTCTGTCGATACCCCACCGAGACCCCATTGGGGCCAATACGCCCGCGTTTC
TTCCTTTTCCCCACCCCACCCCCCAAGTTCGGGTGAAGGCCCAGGGCTCGCAGCCAACGTCGGGGCGGCA
GGCCCTGCCATAGCCTCAGGTTACTCATATATACTTTAGATTGATTTAAAACTTCATTTTTAATTTAAAA
GGATCTAGGTGAAGATCCTTTTTGATAATCTCATGACCAAAATCCCTTAACGTGAGTTTTCGTTCCACTG
AGCGTCAGACCCCGTAGAAAAGATCAAAGGA
